Addgene plasmid #143106: TFORF1395
Purpose: Lentiviral vector for overexpressing transcription factor ORFs with unique 24-bp barcodes. Barcodes facilitate identification of transcription factors in pooled screens.
Depositing lab: Feng Zhang. Depositing organization: Broad Institute. Publication: A transcription factor atlas of directed differentiation. Joung J, Ma S, Tay T, Geiger-Schuller KR, Kirchgatterer PC, Verdine VK, Guo B, Arias-Garcia MA, Allen WE, Singh A, Kuksenko O, Abudayyeh OO, Gootenberg JS, Fu Z, Macrae RK, Buenrostro JD, Regev A, Zhang F. Cell. 2023 Jan 5;186(1):209-229.e26. doi: 10.1016/j.cell.2022.11.026. PubMed 36608654.
Backbone
  Vector backbone: pLX_TRC317
  Backbone manufacturer: Broad Institute Genetic Perturbation Platform
  Backbone size w/o insert (bp): 8264
  Vector type: Mammalian Expression, Lentiviral
  Selectable markers: Puromycin
Growth in bacteria
  Bacterial resistance: Ampicillin, 100 μg/mL
  Growth temperature: 37°C
  Growth strain: NEB Stable
  Copy number: High Copy
Gene/Insert
  Gene/Insert name: ZNF569
  Species: H. sapiens (human)
  Insert size (bp): 2162
  Entrez Gene: ZNF569 (a.k.a. ZAP1, ZNF, Zfp74)
  Promoter: EF1a
  Cloning method: Unknown
  Sequencing primers: 5′ GGGTGGAGACTGAAGTTAGGCCAG; 3′ CACATAGCGTAAAAGGAGCAACATAG
Terms and licenses: Academic/Nonprofit Terms; Industry Terms: Not Available to Industry
Depositor comments: XM_011526539,XM_017026376,XM_017026377,NM_152484,ENST00000392149,ENST00000316950 . The transcription factor ORF portion of this plasmid was synthesized by Genewiz. Please test multiple small colonies in case of plasmid recombination. To make this collection available in a timely manner, a portion of this collection was not fully sequenced by Addgene. If an Addgene verified full plasmid sequence is not available, please contact us prior to placing an order to request the full sequence.
How to cite: TFORF1395 was a gift from Feng Zhang (Addgene plasmid # 143106 ; http://n2t.net/addgene:143106 ; RRID:Addgene_143106)
