[The description below was written by a language model from this plasmid's Addgene catalogue record and pLannotate feature annotations shown in this document.]
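Description:
TFORF1395 is a third-generation-style, self-inactivating lentiviral expression plasmid built on the pLX_TRC317 backbone and carrying the human zinc-finger transcription factor ZNF569 as its open reading frame. It belongs to a barcoded transcription factor ORF collection in which each ORF is paired with a unique 24-bp barcode, so that the factor delivered to a cell can be identified by sequencing in pooled overexpression screens, such as those for directed differentiation. In bacteria the plasmid is maintained through a high-copy ColE1/pUC-type origin with ampicillin resistance (AmpR). An f1 origin and lac/T3/T7 remnants from the cloning backbone are also present. The depositor notes that the plasmid may recombine, as repeat-containing lentiviral vectors often do.

The viral genome is transcribed from an RSV promoter fused to a truncated HIV-1 5' LTR, followed by the Ψ packaging signal with a gag fragment, the Rev response element for nuclear export of the full-length RNA, and a cPPT/CTS element. It ends in a ΔU3 3' LTR that inactivates LTR promoter activity after integration, with an SV40 polyadenylation signal downstream. Inside this unit, an SV40 promoter drives puromycin N-acetyltransferase for selection of transduced mammalian cells, and the EF-1α promoter drives constitutive expression of ZNF569, with a WPRE downstream to enhance transcript stability and expression. The automated annotation labels only the first part of the roughly 2.2 kb insert as ZNF569, leaving the rest of the region before the WPRE largely unannotated. The barcode itself is not annotated, so its exact position cannot be stated from the record.
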