Features (pLannotate 1.2.2; 31 found; start..end, strand, type, name):
      5..231     +  promoter       RSV promoter: Rous sarcoma virus enhancer/promoter
    232..412     +  LTR            5' LTR (truncated): truncated 5' long terminal repeat (LTR) from HIV-1
    459..584     +  misc_feature   HIV-1 Ψ: packaging signal of human immunodeficiency virus type 1
    568..931     +  CDS            HIV-1 gag (fragment): gag protein from human immunodeficiency virus 1; gag
   1077..1310    +  misc_feature   RRE: The Rev response element (RRE) of HIV-1 allows for Rev-dependent mRNA export from the nucleus to the cytoplasm.
   1687..1713    +  CDS            Rev (fragment): human immunodeficiency virus 1 (HIV-1) Rev protein; rev; enhances nuclear export of unspliced and incompletely spliced viral mRNAs
   1720..1743    +  promoter       SV40 promoter (fragment): SV40 early promoter
   1744..1815    +  promoter       SV40 promoter (fragment): SV40 enhancer and early promoter
   1839..1974    +  rep_origin     SV40 ori: SV40 origin of replication
   2020..2616    +  CDS            PuroR (fragment): puromycin N-acetyltransferase; pac from Streptomyces; confers resistance to puromycin
   2665..2782    +  misc_feature   cPPT/CTS: central polypurine tract and central termination sequence of HIV-1
   2847..2913    +  CDS            small t antigen (fragment): SV40 (simian virus 40) small t antigen
   2920..4098    +  promoter       EF-1α promoter: strong constitutive promoter for human elongation factor EF-1α
   4115..4750    +  CDS            ZNF569 (fragment): ZN569_HUMAN - Experimental evidence at protein level: Swiss-Prot protein existence level 1. May be involved in transcriptional regulation. From Homo sapiens (Human).
   6188..6241    +  promoter       U6 promoter (fragment): RNA polymerase III promoter for human U6 snRNA
   6283..6871    +  misc_feature   WPRE: woodchuck hepatitis virus posttranscriptional regulatory element
   6922..6941    +  misc_feature   cPPT/CTS (fragment): central polypurine tract and central termination sequence of HIV-1
   6943..7176    +  LTR            3' LTR (ΔU3): self-inactivating 3' long terminal repeat (LTR) from HIV-1
   7254..7375    +  polyA_signal   SV40 poly(A) signal: SV40 polyadenylation signal
   7415..7550    +  rep_origin     SV40 ori: SV40 origin of replication
   7571..7589    -  promoter       T7 promoter: promoter for bacteriophage T7 RNA polymerase
   7597..7752    +  CDS            lacZα (fragment): LacZα fragment of β-galactosidase; lacZ fragment
   7757..8185    +  rep_origin     f1 ori (sequence partly withheld): f1 bacteriophage origin of replication; arrow indicates direction of (+) strand synthesis
   8238..8342    +  promoter       AmpR promoter: bla
   8343..9203    +  CDS            AmpR: β-lactamase; bla; confers resistance to ampicillin, carbenicillin, and related antibiotics
   9374..9962    +  rep_origin     ori: high-copy-number ColE1/pMB1/pBR322/pUC origin of replication
  10145..10237   +  CDS            lacI (fragment): lac repressor; lacI; The lac repressor binds to the lac operator to inhibit transcription in E. coli. This inhibition can be relieved by adding lactose or isopropyl-β-D-thiogalactopyranoside (IPTG).
  10250..10271   +  protein_bind   CAP binding site: CAP binding activates transcription in the presence of cAMP. E. coli catabolite activator protein
  10286..10316   +  promoter       lac promoter: promoter for the E. coli lac operon
  10324..10340   +  protein_bind   lac operator: The lac repressor binds to the lac operator to inhibit transcription in E. coli. This inhibition can be relieved by adding lactose or isopropyl-β-D-thiogalactopyranoside (IPTG). lac repressor encoded by lacI
  10385..10403   +  promoter       T3 promoter: promoter for bacteriophage T3 RNA polymerase
>Addgene plasmid #143106 | TFORF1395 | addgene full sequence | sequence record 397813 | Addgene NGS Result
TTAATGTAGTCTTATGCAATACTCTTGTAGTCTTGCAACATGGTAACGATGAGTTAGCAACATGCCTTAC
AAGGAGAGAAAAAGCACCGTGCATGCCGATTGGTGGAAGTAAGGTGGTACGATCGTGCCTTATTAGGAAG
GCAACAGACGGGTCTGACATGGATTGGACGAACCACTGAATTGCCGCATTGCAGAGATATTGTATTTAAG
TGCCTAGCTCGATACATAAACGGGTCTCTCTGGTTAGACCAGATCTGAGCCTGGGAGCTCTCTGGCTAAC
TAGGGAACCCACTGCTTAAGCCTCAATAAAGCTTGCCTTGAGTGCTTCAAGTAGTGTGTGCCCGTCTGTT
GTGTGACTCTGGTAACTAGAGATCCCTCAGACCCTTTTAGTCAGTGTGGAAAATCTCTAGCAGTGGCGCC
CGAACAGGGACTTGAAAGCGAAAGGGAAACCAGAGGAGCTCTCTCGACGCAGGACTCGGCTTGCTGAAGC
GCGCACGGCAAGAGGCGAGGGGCGGCGACTGGTGAGTACGCCAAAAATTTTGACTAGCGGAGGCTAGAAG
GAGAGAGATGGGTGCGAGAGCGTCAGTATTAAGCGGGGGAGAATTAGATCGCGATGGGAAAAAATTCGGT
TAAGGCCAGGGGGAAAGAAAAAATATAAATTAAAACATATAGTATGGGCAAGCAGGGAGCTAGAACGATT
CGCAGTTAATCCTGGCCTGTTAGAAACATCAGAAGGCTGTAGACAAATACTGGGACAGCTACAACCATCC
CTTCAGACAGGATCAGAAGAACTTAGATCATTATATAATACAGTAGCAACCCTCTATTGTGTGCATCAAA
GGATAGAGATAAAAGACACCAAGGAAGCTTTAGACAAGATAGAGGAAGAGCAAAACAAAAGTAAGACCAC
CGCACAGCAAGCGGCCGCTGATCTTCAGACCTGGAGGAGGAGATATGAGGGACAATTGGAGAAGTGAATT
ATATAAATATAAAGTAGTAAAAATTGAACCATTAGGAGTAGCACCCACCAAGGCAAAGAGAAGAGTGGTG
CAGAGAGAAAAAAGAGCAGTGGGAATAGGAGCTTTGTTCCTTGGGTTCTTGGGAGCAGCAGGAAGCACTA
TGGGCGCAGCGTCAATGACGCTGACGGTACAGGCCAGACAATTATTGTCTGGTATAGTGCAGCAGCAGAA
CAATTTGCTGAGGGCTATTGAGGCGCAACAGCATCTGTTGCAACTCACAGTCTGGGGCATCAAGCAGCTC
CAGGCAAGAATCCTGGCTGTGGAAAGATACCTAAAGGATCAACAGCTCCTGGGGATTTGGGGTTGCTCTG
GAAAACTCATTTGCACCACTGCTGTGCCTTGGAATGCTAGTTGGAGTAATAAATCTCTGGAACAGATTTG
GAATCACACGACCTGGATGGAGTGGGACAGAGAAATTAACAATTACACAAGCTTAATACACTCCTTAATT
GAAGAATCGCAAAACCAGCAAGAAAAGAATGAACAAGAATTATTGGAATTAGATAAATGGGCAAGTTTGT
GGAATTGGTTTAACATAACAAATTGGCTGTGGTATATAAAATTATTCATAATGATAGTAGGAGGCTTGGT
AGGTTTAAGAATAGTTTTTGCTGTACTTTCTATAGTGAATAGAGTTAGGCAGGGATATTCACCATTATCG
TTTCAGACCCACCTCCCAACCCCGAGGGGACCCATGCATTGCATCTCAATTAGTCAGCAACCAGGTGTGG
AAAGTCCCCAGGCTCCCCAGCAGGCAGAAGTATGCAAAGCATGCGTCTCAATTAGTCAGCAACCATAGTC
CCGCCCCTAACTCCGCCCATCCCGCCCCTAACTCCGCCCAGTTCCGCCCATTCTCCGCCCCATGGCTGAC
TAATTTTTTTTATTTATGCAGAGGCCGAGGCCGCCTCGGCCTCTGAGCTATTCCAGAAGTAGTGAGGAGG
CTTTTTTGGAGGCCTAGGCTTTTGCAAAAAGCTTTCTAGAGGTACCACCGGAGCTTACCATGACCGAGTA
CAAGCCCACGGTGCGCCTCGCCACCCGCGACGACGTCCCCAGGGCCGTACGCACCCTCGCCGCCGCGTTC
GCCGACTACCCCGCCACGCGCCACACCGTCGATCCGGACCGCCACATCGAGCGGGTCACCGAGCTGCAAG
AACTCTTCCTCACGCGCGTCGGGCTCGACATCGGCAAGGTGTGGGTCGCGGACGACGGCGCCGCCGTGGC
GGTCTGGACCACGCCGGAGAGCGTCGAAGCGGGGGCGGTGTTCGCCGAGATCGGCCCGCGCATGGCCGAG
TTGAGCGGTTCCCGGCTGGCCGCGCAGCAACAGATGGAAGGCCTCCTGGCGCCGCACCGGCCCAAGGAGC
CCGCGTGGTTCCTGGCCACCGTCGGCGTCTCGCCCGACCACCAGGGCAAGGGTCTGGGCAGCGCCGTCGT
GCTCCCCGGAGTGGAGGCGGCCGAGCGCGCCGGGGTGCCCGCCTTCCTGGAGACCTCCGCGCCCCGCAAC
CTCCCCTTCTACGAGCGGCTCGGCTTCACCGTCACCGCCGACGTCGAGGTGCCCGAAGGACCGCGCACCT
GGTGCATGACCCGCAAGCCCGGTGCCAGTTAACGAATTCTAGATCTTGAGACAAATGGCAGTATTCATCC
ACAATTTTAAAAGAAAAGGGGGGATTGGGGGGTACAGTGCAGGGGAAAGAATAGTAGACATAATAGCAAC
AGACATACAAACTAAAGAATTACAAAAACAAATTACAAAAATTCAAAATTTTCGGGTTTATTACAGGGAC
AGCAGAGATCCACTTTGGCGCCGGCTCGAGGCCTGCAGGTGCAAAGATGGATAAAGTTTTAAACAGAGAG
GAATCTTTGCAGCTAATGGACCTTCTAGGTCTTGAAAGGAGTGGGAATTGGCTCCGGTGCCCGTCAGTGG
GCAGAGCGCACATCGCCCACAGTCCCCGAGAAGTTGGGGGGAGGGGTCGGCAATTGAACCGGTGCCTAGA
GAAGGTGGCGCGGGGTAAACTGGGAAAGTGATGTCGTGTACTGGCTCCGCCTTTTTCCCGAGGGTGGGGG
AGAACCGTATATAAGTGCAGTAGTCGCCGTGAACGTTCTTTTTCGCAACGGGTTTGCCGCCAGAACACAG
GTAAGTGCCGTGTGTGGTTCCCGCGGGCCTGGCCTCTTTACGGGTTATGGCCCTTGCGTGCCTTGAATTA
CTTCCACCTGGCTGCAGTACGTGATTCTTGATCCCGAGCTTCGGGTTGGAAGTGGGTGGGAGAGTTCGAG
GCCTTGCGCTTAAGGAGCCCCTTCGCCTCGTGCTTGAGTTGAGGCCTGGCCTGGGCGCTGGGGCCGCCGC
GTGCGAATCTGGTGGCACCTTCGCGCCTGTCTCGCTGCTTTCGATAAGTCTCTAGCCATTTAAAATTTTT
GATGACCTGCTGCGACGCTTTTTTTCTGGCAAGATAGTCTTGTAAATGCGGGCCAAGATCTGCACACTGG
TATTTCGGTTTTTGGGGCCGCGGGCGGCGACGGGGCCCGTGCGTCCCAGCGCACATGTTCGGCGAGGCGG
GGCCTGCGAGCGCGGCCACCGAGAATCGGACGGGGGTAGTCTCAAGCTGGCCGGCCTGCTCTGGTGCCTG
GCCTCGCGCCGCCGTGTATCGCCCCGCCCTGGGCGGCAAGGCTGGCCCGGTCGGCACCAGTTGCGTGAGC
GGAAAGATGGCCGCTTCCCGGCCCTGCTGCAGGGAGCTCAAAATGGAGGACGCGGCGCTCGGGAGAGCGG
GCGGGTGAGTCACCCACACAAAGGAAAAGGGCCTTTCCGTCCTCAGCCGTCGCTTCATGTGACTCCACGG
AGTACCGGGCGCCGTCCAGGCACCTCGATTAGTTCTCGAGCTTTTGGAGTACGTCGTCTTTAGGTTGGGG
GGAGGGGTTTTATGCGATGGAGTTTCCCCACACTGAGTGGGTGGAGACTGAAGTTAGGCCAGCTTGGCAC
TTGATGTAATTCTCCTTGGAATTTGCCCTTTTTGAGTTTGGATCTTGGTTCATTCTCAAGCCTCAGACAG
TGGTTCAAAGTTTTTTTCTTCCATTTCAGGTGTCGTGAGGCTAGCACCGCCACCATGACTGAGTCCCAGG
GAACAGTAACATTCAAAGATGTGGCTATCGACTTCACTCAGGAGGAGTGGAAGAGATTGGATCCTGCTCA
GAGAAAACTGTACCGGAATGTGATGCTAGAAAACTATAACAACTTAATCACAGTAGGCTATCCGTTCACC
AAACCTGATGTGATTTTCAAATTGGAGCAAGAAGAAGAACCATGGGTGATGGAGGAAGAAGTATTAAGGA
GACACTGGCAAGGAGAAATATGGGGAGTTGATGAGCATCAGAAAAACCAGGACAGACTTTTGAGACAAGT
TGAAGTTAAATTCCAGAAAACACTGACTGAAGAAAAAGGCAATGAATGTCAAAAGAAATTTGCAAATGTA
TTTCCTCTGAACTCTGATTTTTTCCCTTCCAGACACAATCTCTATGAGTATGACTTATTTGGAAAGTGTT
TAGAACATAATTTTGACTGTCATAATAATGTGAAATGCCTTATGAGAAAGGAGCATTGTGAATATAATGA
ACCTGTGAAATCATATGGTAATAGCTCATCCCATTTTGTCATTACCCCCTTTAAGTGTAATCATTGTGGA
AAAGGCTTCAATCAGACTTTGGACCTCATCAGACATCTGAGAATTCATACTGGAGAGAAGCCCTATGAAT
GTAGTAACTGTAGAAAAGCCTTCAGTCACAAGGAAAAACTTATTAAACATTATAAAATTCACAGTAGGGA
GCAGTCTTACAAATGTAATGAATGTGGTAAAGCTTTCATTAAAATGTCAAATCTCATTAGACATCAAAGA
ATTCATACTGGAGAGAAGCCCTATGCATGTAAGGAATGTGAGAAGTCCTTCAGCCAGAAATCAAATCTTA
TTGATCATGAAAAAATTCATACTGGAGAGAAACCTTATGAATGTAATGAGTGTGGAAAAGCATTCAGCCA
GAAGCAAAGCCTCATTGCACATCAGAAAGTTCATACTGGGGAGAAACCTTATGCATGTAATGAATGTGGT
AAAGCCTTCCCTCGAATTGCATCCCTTGCTCTTCATATGAGAAGTCATACAGGAGAAAAACCTTATAAAT
GTGATAAATGTGGTAAAGCCTTCTCTCAGTTTTCCATGCTTATTATACATGTTAGAATTCATACAGGTGA
AAAACCCTATGAATGTAATGAGTGTGGAAAAGCCTTCTCTCAAAGCTCAGCCCTTACTGTACATATGAGA
AGTCACACTGGTGAGAAACCCTATGAATGTAAGGAATGCAGAAAAGCCTTCAGCCACAAGAAAAACTTCA
TTACACACCAGAAAATTCATACTAGAGAGAAACCTTATGAGTGTAATGAATGTGGGAAAGCTTTTATACA
GATGTCAAATCTTGTTAGACACCAGAGAATTCATACTGGGGAAAAACCCTATATATGTAAGGAATGTGGG
AAAGCCTTTAGCCAGAAATCAAATCTCATTGCTCATGAAAAAATTCATTCTGGAGAGAAACCCTATGAAT
GCAATGAATGTGGTAAAGCCTTCAGCCAAAAGCAAAACTTCATTACACATCAAAAAGTTCATACTGGAGA
GAAACCTTATGATTGTAATGAATGTGGTAAAGCCTTCTCTCAAATTGCATCCCTTACCCTTCATTTGAGA
AGTCATACAGGGGAAAAGCCTTATGAATGTGATAAATGTGGTAAAGCCTTCTCTCAGTGCTCACTGCTTA
ATTTACATATGAGAAGTCACACAGGTGAGAAGCCCTATGTATGTAATGAATGTGGGAAAGCCTTCTCTCA
AAGAACTTCCCTTATTGTGCACATGAGAGGCCATACAGGTGAAAAACCCTATGAATGTAATAAATGTGGA
AAAGCCTTCTCCCAAAGCTCATCCCTTACTATACATATACGAGGACATACAGGTGAGAAACCCTTCGACT
GTAGTAAATGTGGAAAAGCCTTCTCTCAAATCTCATCTCTTACCCTTCATATGAGAAAACATACAGGTGA
GAAGCCCTATCACTGTATTGAGTGTGGCAAGGCTTTCAGCCAAAAGTCGCACCTTGTTAGACACCAGAGA
ATTCATACTCATTAGTAATGAACTAGTCCGTAACTTGAAAGTATTTCGATTTCTTGGCTTTATATATCTT
GTGGAAAGGACGATCTGTGCGTTGACGCGAGCACAAGACGCGTTAAGTCGACAATCAACCTCTGGATTAC
AAAATTTGTGAAAGATTGACTGGTATTCTTAACTATGTTGCTCCTTTTACGCTATGTGGATACGCTGCTT
TAATGCCTTTGTATCATGCTATTGCTTCCCGTATGGCTTTCATTTTCTCCTCCTTGTATAAATCCTGGTT
GCTGTCTCTTTATGAGGAGTTGTGGCCCGTTGTCAGGCAACGTGGCGTGGTGTGCACTGTGTTTGCTGAC
GCAACCCCCACTGGTTGGGGCATTGCCACCACCTGTCAGCTCCTTTCCGGGACTTTCGCTTTCCCCCTCC
CTATTGCCACGGCGGAACTCATCGCCGCCTGCCTTGCCCGCTGCTGGACAGGGGCTCGGCTGTTGGGCAC
TGACAATTCCGTGGTGTTGTCGGGGAAATCATCGTCCTTTCCTTGGCTGCTCGCCTGTGTTGCCACCTGG
ATTCTGCGCGGGACGTCCTTCTGCTACGTCCCTTCGGCCCTCAATCCAGCGGACCTTCCTTCCCGCGGCC
TGCTGCCGGCTCTGCGGCCTCTTCCGCGTCTTCGCCTTCGCCCTCAGACGAGTCGGATCTCCCTTTGGGC
CGCCTCCCCGCGTCGACTTTAAGACCAATGACTTACAAGGCAGCTGTAGATCTTAGCCACTTTTTAAAAG
AAAAGGGGGGACTGGAAGGGCTAATTCACTCCCAACGAAGACAAGATCTGCTTTTTGCTTGTACTGGGTC
TCTCTGGTTAGACCAGATCTGAGCCTGGGAGCTCTCTGGCTAACTAGGGAACCCACTGCTTAAGCCTCAA
TAAAGCTTGCCTTGAGTGCTTCAAGTAGTGTGTGCCCGTCTGTTGTGTGACTCTGGTAACTAGAGATCCC
TCAGACCCTTTTAGTCAGTGTGGAAAATCTCTAGCAGTACGTATAGTAGTTCATGTCATCTTATTATTCA
GTATTTATAACTTGCAAAGAAATGAATATCAGAGAGTGAGAGGAACTTGTTTATTGCAGCTTATAATGGT
TACAAATAAAGCAATAGCATCACAAATTTCACAAATAAAGCATTTTTTTCACTGCATTCTAGTTGTGGTT
TGTCCAAACTCATCAATGTATCTTATCATGTCTGGCTCTAGCTATCCCGCCCCTAACTCCGCCCATCCCG
CCCCTAACTCCGCCCAGTTCCGCCCATTCTCCGCCCCATGGCTGACTAATTTTTTTTATTTATGCAGAGG
CCGAGGCCGCCTCGGCCTCTGAGCTATTCCAGAAGTAGTGAGGAGGCTTTTTTGGAGGCCTAGGGACGTA
CCCAATTCGCCCTATAGTGAGTCGTATTACGCGCGCTCACTGGCCGTCGTTTTACAACGTCGTGACTGGG
AAAACCCTGGCGTTACCCAACTTAATCGCCTTGCAGCACATCCCCCTTTCGCCAGCTGGCGTAATAGCGA
AGAGGCCCGCACCGATCGCCCTTCCCAACAGTTGCGCAGCCTGAATGGCGAATGGG
[124 nt withheld, positions 7757-7880]
C
[91 nt withheld, positions 7882-7972]
A
[49 nt withheld, positions 7974-8022]
CCTTTGACGTTGGAGTCCACGTTCTTT
[37 nt withheld, positions 8050-8086]
ACCCTATCTCGGTCTATTCTTTTGATTTATAAGGGATTTTGCCGATTTCGGCCTATTGGTTAAAAAATGA
GCTGATTTAACAAAAATTTAACGCGAATTTTAACAAAATATTAACGCTTACAATTTAGGTGGCACTTTTC
GGGGAAATGTGCGCGGAACCCCTATTTGTTTATTTTTCTAAATACATTCAAATATGTATCCGCTCATGAG
ACAATAACCCTGATAAATGCTTCAATAATATTGAAAAAGGAAGAGTATGAGTATTCAACATTTCCGTGTC
GCCCTTATTCCCTTTTTTGCGGCATTTTGCCTTCCTGTTTTTGCTCACCCAGAAACGCTGGTGAAAGTAA
AAGATGCTGAAGATCAGTTGGGTGCACGAGTGGGTTACATCGAACTGGATCTCAACAGCGGTAAGATCCT
TGAGAGTTTTCGCCCCGAAGAACGTTTTCCAATGATGAGCACTTTTAAAGTTCTGCTATGTGGCGCGGTA
TTATCCCGTATTGACGCCGGGCAAGAGCAACTCGGTCGCCGCATACACTATTCTCAGAATGACTTGGTTG
AGTACTCACCAGTCACAGAAAAGCATCTTACGGATGGCATGACAGTAAGAGAATTATGCAGTGCTGCCAT
AACCATGAGTGATAACACTGCGGCCAACTTACTTCTGACAACGATCGGAGGACCGAAGGAGCTAACCGCT
TTTTTGCACAACATGGGGGATCATGTAACTCGCCTTGATCGTTGGGAACCGGAGCTGAATGAAGCCATAC
CAAACGACGAGCGTGACACCACGATGCCTGTAGCAATGGCAACAACGTTGCGCAAACTATTAACTGGCGA
ACTACTTACTCTAGCTTCCCGGCAACAATTAATAGACTGGATGGAGGCGGATAAAGTTGCAGGACCACTT
CTGCGCTCGGCCCTTCCGGCTGGCTGGTTTATTGCTGATAAATCTGGAGCCGGTGAGCGTGGGTCTCGCG
GTATCATTGCAGCACTGGGGCCAGATGGTAAGCCCTCCCGTATCGTAGTTATCTACACGACGGGGAGTCA
GGCAACTATGGATGAACGAAATAGACAGATCGCTGAGATAGGTGCCTCACTGATTAAGCATTGGTAACTG
TCAGACCAAGTTTACTCATATATACTTTAGATTGATTTAAAACTTCATTTTTAATTTAAAAGGATCTAGG
TGAAGATCCTTTTTGATAATCTCATGACCAAAATCCCTTAACGTGAGTTTTCGTTCCACTGAGCGTCAGA
CCCCGTAGAAAAGATCAAAGGATCTTCTTGAGATCCTTTTTTTCTGCGCGTAATCTGCTGCTTGCAAACA
AAAAAACCACCGCTACCAGCGGTGGTTTGTTTGCCGGATCAAGAGCTACCAACTCTTTTTCCGAAGGTAA
CTGGCTTCAGCAGAGCGCAGATACCAAATACTGTTCTTCTAGTGTAGCCGTAGTTAGGCCACCACTTCAA
GAACTCTGTAGCACCGCCTACATACCTCGCTCTGCTAATCCTGTTACCAGTGGCTGCTGCCAGTGGCGAT
AAGTCGTGTCTTACCGGGTTGGACTCAAGACGATAGTTACCGGATAAGGCGCAGCGGTCGGGCTGAACGG
GGGGTTCGTGCACACAGCCCAGCTTGGAGCGAACGACCTACACCGAACTGAGATACCTACAGCGTGAGCT
ATGAGAAAGCGCCACGCTTCCCGAAGGGAGAAAGGCGGACAGGTATCCGGTAAGCGGCAGGGTCGGAACA
GGAGAGCGCACGAGGGAGCTTCCAGGGGGAAACGCCTGGTATCTTTATAGTCCTGTCGGGTTTCGCCACC
TCTGACTTGAGCGTCGATTTTTGTGATGCTCGTCAGGGGGGCGGAGCCTATGGAAAAACGCCAGCAACGC
GGCCTTTTTACGGTTCCTGGCCTTTTGCTGGCCTTTTGCTCACATGTTCTTTCCTGCGTTATCCCCTGAT
TCTGTGGATAACCGTATTACCGCCTTTGAGTGAGCTGATACCGCTCGCCGCAGCCGAACGACCGAGCGCA
GCGAGTCAGTGAGCGAGGAAGCGGAAGAGCGCCCAATACGCAAACCGCCTCTCCCCGCGCGTTGGCCGAT
TCATTAATGCAGCTGGCACGACAGGTTTCCCGACTGGAAAGCGGGCAGTGAGCGCAACGCAATTAATGTG
AGTTAGCTCACTCATTAGGCACCCCAGGCTTTACACTTTATGCTTCCGGCTCGTATGTTGTGTGGAATTG
TGAGCGGATAACAATTTCACACAGGAAACAGCTATGACCATGATTACGCCAAGCGCGCAATTAACCCTCA
CTAAAGGGAACAAAAGCTGGAGCTGCAAGC
