>Addgene plasmid #143106 | TFORF1395 | depositor partial sequence | sequence record 281456 | Insert
ACCGCCACCATGACTGAGTCCCAGGGAACAGTAACATTCAAAGATGTGGCTATCGACTTCACTCAGGAGG
AGTGGAAGAGATTGGATCCTGCTCAGAGAAAACTGTACCGGAATGTGATGCTAGAAAACTATAACAACTT
AATCACAGTAGGCTATCCGTTCACCAAACCTGATGTGATTTTCAAATTGGAGCAAGAAGAAGAACCATGG
GTGATGGAGGAAGAAGTATTAAGGAGACACTGGCAAGGAGAAATATGGGGAGTTGATGAGCATCAGAAAA
ACCAGGACAGACTTTTGAGACAAGTTGAAGTTAAATTCCAGAAAACACTGACTGAAGAAAAAGGCAATGA
ATGTCAAAAGAAATTTGCAAATGTATTTCCTCTGAACTCTGATTTTTTCCCTTCCAGACACAATCTCTAT
GAGTATGACTTATTTGGAAAGTGTTTAGAACATAATTTTGACTGTCATAATAATGTGAAATGCCTTATGA
GAAAGGAGCATTGTGAATATAATGAACCTGTGAAATCATATGGTAATAGCTCATCCCATTTTGTCATTAC
CCCCTTTAAGTGTAATCATTGTGGAAAAGGCTTCAATCAGACTTTGGACCTCATCAGACATCTGAGAATT
CATACTGGAGAGAAGCCCTATGAATGTAGTAACTGTAGAAAAGCCTTCAGTCACAAGGAAAAACTTATTA
AACATTATAAAATTCACAGTAGGGAGCAGTCTTACAAATGTAATGAATGTGGTAAAGCTTTCATTAAAAT
GTCAAATCTCATTAGACATCAAAGAATTCATACTGGAGAGAAGCCCTATGCATGTAAGGAATGTGAGAAG
TCCTTCAGCCAGAAATCAAATCTTATTGATCATGAAAAAATTCATACTGGAGAGAAACCTTATGAATGTA
ATGAGTGTGGAAAAGCATTCAGCCAGAAGCAAAGCCTCATTGCACATCAGAAAGTTCATACTGGGGAGAA
ACCTTATGCATGTAATGAATGTGGTAAAGCCTTCCCTCGAATTGCATCCCTTGCTCTTCATATGAGAAGT
CATACAGGAGAAAAACCTTATAAATGTGATAAATGTGGTAAAGCCTTCTCTCAGTTTTCCATGCTTATTA
TACATGTTAGAATTCATACAGGTGAAAAACCCTATGAATGTAATGAGTGTGGAAAAGCCTTCTCTCAAAG
CTCAGCCCTTACTGTACATATGAGAAGTCACACTGGTGAGAAACCCTATGAATGTAAGGAATGCAGAAAA
GCCTTCAGCCACAAGAAAAACTTCATTACACACCAGAAAATTCATACTAGAGAGAAACCTTATGAGTGTA
ATGAATGTGGGAAAGCTTTTATACAGATGTCAAATCTTGTTAGACACCAGAGAATTCATACTGGGGAAAA
ACCCTATATATGTAAGGAATGTGGGAAAGCCTTTAGCCAGAAATCAAATCTCATTGCTCATGAAAAAATT
CATTCTGGAGAGAAACCCTATGAATGCAATGAATGTGGTAAAGCCTTCAGCCAAAAGCAAAACTTCATTA
CACATCAAAAAGTTCATACTGGAGAGAAACCTTATGATTGTAATGAATGTGGTAAAGCCTTCTCTCAAAT
TGCATCCCTTACCCTTCATTTGAGAAGTCATACAGGGGAAAAGCCTTATGAATGTGATAAATGTGGTAAA
GCCTTCTCTCAGTGCTCACTGCTTAATTTACATATGAGAAGTCACACAGGTGAGAAGCCCTATGTATGTA
ATGAATGTGGGAAAGCCTTCTCTCAAAGAACTTCCCTTATTGTGCACATGAGAGGCCATACAGGTGAAAA
ACCCTATGAATGTAATAAATGTGGAAAAGCCTTCTCCCAAAGCTCATCCCTTACTATACATATACGAGGA
CATACAGGTGAGAAACCCTTCGACTGTAGTAAATGTGGAAAAGCCTTCTCTCAAATCTCATCTCTTACCC
TTCATATGAGAAAACATACAGGTGAGAAGCCCTATCACTGTATTGAGTGTGGCAAGGCTTTCAGCCAAAA
GTCGCACCTTGTTAGACACCAGAGAATTCATACTCATTAGTAATGAACTAGTCCGTAACTTGAAAGTATT
TCGATTTCTTGGCTTTATATATCTTGTGGAAAGGACGATCTGTGCGTTGACGCGAGCACAAG
