>Addgene plasmid #143106 | TFORF1395 | depositor partial sequence | sequence record 281457 | Barcode
TCTGTGCGTTGACGCGAGCACAAG
